Addgene plasmid #130958: pLJM1-zeo-ORF30-2xStrep
Purpose: Lentiviral vector for expression of KSHV ORF30 with a C-terminal 2xStrep tag
Depositing lab: Britt Glaunsinger. Depositing organization: University of California, Berkeley. Publication: Conserved CxnC motifs in Kaposi's sarcoma-associated herpesvirus ORF66 are required for viral late gene expression and are essential for its interaction with ORF34. Didychuk AL, Castaneda AF, Kushnir LO, Huang CJ, Glaunsinger BA. J Virol. 2019 Oct 2. pii: JVI.01299-19. doi: 10.1128/JVI.01299-19. PubMed 31578296.
Backbone
  Vector backbone: pLJM1
  Backbone size w/o insert (bp): 7160
  Total vector size (bp): 7391
  Vector type: Lentiviral
  Selectable markers: Zeocin
Growth in bacteria
  Bacterial resistance: Ampicillin, 100 μg/mL
  Growth temperature: 37°C
  Growth strain: NEB Stable
  Copy number: High Copy
Gene/Insert
  Gene/Insert name: ORF30
  Species: Kaposi's Sarcoma Associated Herpesvirus (HHV-8)
  Insert size (bp): 231
  Entrez Gene: ORF30 (a.k.a. HHV8GK18_gp34)
  Promoter: CMV
  Tag / fusion protein: 2xStrep (C terminal on backbone)
  Cloning method: Ligation Independent Cloning
  Sequencing primers: 5′ CGCAAATGGGCGGTAGGCGTG; 3′ ggatctctgctgtccctgtaataaacc
Terms and licenses: Academic/Nonprofit Terms; Industry Terms: Not Available to Industry
How to cite: pLJM1-zeo-ORF30-2xStrep was a gift from Britt Glaunsinger (Addgene plasmid # 130958 ; http://n2t.net/addgene:130958 ; RRID:Addgene_130958)
