[The description below was written by a language model from this plasmid's Addgene catalogue record and pLannotate feature annotations shown in this document.]
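Description:
pLJM1-zeo-ORF30-2xStrep is a lentiviral expression vector built on the pLJM1 backbone for delivering Kaposi's sarcoma-associated herpesvirus (HHV-8) ORF30 into mammalian cells. It is maintained in E. coli as a high-copy plasmid through a ColE1/pUC-type origin with ampicillin resistance (β-lactamase). The backbone also carries an f1 origin, an SV40 origin and poly(A) signal, and remnants of a lac/lacZα cloning region flanked by T3 and T7 promoters.

The viral cassette has a third-generation, self-inactivating layout. An RSV promoter drives a truncated HIV-1 5' LTR, followed by the Ψ packaging signal with a partial gag sequence and the Rev response element for Rev-dependent nuclear export of the genomic RNA. It ends in a ΔU3 3' LTR, whose deletion disables LTR promoter activity after integration. Within this unit, a CMV enhancer/promoter drives the short 231 bp ORF30 coding sequence, which the catalogue entry describes as fused at its C terminus to a backbone-encoded 2xStrep tag. The feature table does not annotate the tag separately, but unannotated sequence lies immediately downstream of the ORF. A cPPT/CTS element, which promotes nuclear import of the viral DNA, sits downstream of the ORF30 cassette. After it, a human PGK promoter drives the Sh ble gene, allowing Zeocin selection of transduced cells. A residual U6 promoter fragment upstream of the CMV enhancer appears to be a leftover from the parental vector.

The construct suits transient expression or the generation of stable cell lines expressing Strep-tagged ORF30, with the tag allowing affinity purification or detection. The associated study concerns KSHV late gene expression and interactions among viral proteins.
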