Features (pLannotate 1.2.2; 28 found; start..end, strand, type, name):
    131..334     +  promoter       CMV promoter: human cytomegalovirus (CMV) immediate early promoter
    371..601     +  CDS            ORF30: ORF30_HHV8P - Protein predicted: Swiss-Prot protein existence level 4. From Human herpesvirus 8 type P (isolate GK18) (HHV-8) (Kaposi's sarcoma-associated herpesvirus).
    768..885     +  misc_feature   cPPT/CTS: central polypurine tract and central termination sequence of HIV-1
    934..1444    +  promoter       hPGK promoter: human phosphoglycerate kinase 1 promoter
   1453..1827    +  CDS            BleoR: antibiotic-binding protein; Sh ble from Streptoalloteichus hindustanus; confers resistance to bleomycin, phleomycin, and Zeocin™
   1820..1897    +  CDS            nef (fragment): NEF_HV1Z2 - Experimental evidence at protein level: Swiss-Prot protein existence level 1. Extracellular Nef protein targets CD4(+) T-lymphocytes for apoptosis by interacting with CXCR4 surface receptors. From Human immunodeficiency virus type 1 group M subtype D (isolate Z2/CDC-Z34) (HIV-1).
   1899..2132    +  LTR            3' LTR (ΔU3): self-inactivating 3' long terminal repeat (LTR) from HIV-1
   2204..2325    +  polyA_signal   SV40 poly(A) signal: SV40 polyadenylation signal
   2365..2500    +  rep_origin     SV40 ori: SV40 origin of replication
   2521..2539    -  promoter       T7 promoter: promoter for bacteriophage T7 RNA polymerase
   2547..2702    +  CDS            lacZα (fragment): LacZα fragment of β-galactosidase; lacZ fragment
   2707..3135    +  rep_origin     f1 ori (sequence partly withheld): f1 bacteriophage origin of replication; arrow indicates direction of (+) strand synthesis
   3188..3292    +  promoter       AmpR promoter: bla
   3293..4153    +  CDS            AmpR: β-lactamase; bla; confers resistance to ampicillin, carbenicillin, and related antibiotics
   4324..4912    +  rep_origin     ori: high-copy-number ColE1/pMB1/pBR322/pUC origin of replication
   5095..5187    +  CDS            lacI (fragment): lac repressor; lacI; The lac repressor binds to the lac operator to inhibit transcription in E. coli. This inhibition can be relieved by adding lactose or isopropyl-β-D-thiogalactopyranoside (IPTG).
   5200..5221    +  protein_bind   CAP binding site: CAP binding activates transcription in the presence of cAMP. E. coli catabolite activator protein
   5236..5266    +  promoter       lac promoter: promoter for the E. coli lac operon
   5274..5290    +  protein_bind   lac operator: The lac repressor binds to the lac operator to inhibit transcription in E. coli. This inhibition can be relieved by adding lactose or isopropyl-β-D-thiogalactopyranoside (IPTG). lac repressor encoded by lacI
   5335..5353    +  promoter       T3 promoter: promoter for bacteriophage T3 RNA polymerase
   5381..5607    +  promoter       RSV promoter: Rous sarcoma virus enhancer/promoter
   5608..5788    +  LTR            5' LTR (truncated): truncated 5' long terminal repeat (LTR) from HIV-1
   5835..5960    +  misc_feature   HIV-1 Ψ: packaging signal of human immunodeficiency virus type 1
   5944..6307    +  CDS            HIV-1 gag (fragment): gag protein from human immunodeficiency virus 1; gag
   6453..6686    +  misc_feature   RRE: The Rev response element (RRE) of HIV-1 allows for Rev-dependent mRNA export from the nucleus to the cytoplasm.
   7063..7163    +  CDS            Rev (fragment): human immunodeficiency virus 1 (HIV-1) Rev protein; rev; enhances nuclear export of unspliced and incompletely spliced viral mRNAs
   7213..5       +  promoter       U6 promoter (fragment) (across the origin): RNA polymerase III promoter for human U6 snRNA
   7387..130     +  enhancer       CMV enhancer (fragment) (across the origin): human cytomegalovirus immediate early enhancer; contains an 18-bp deletion relative to the standard CMV enhancer
>Addgene plasmid #130958 | pLJM1-zeo-ORF30-2xStrep | addgene full sequence | sequence record 256936 | Addgene NGS Result
TATGCCAAGTACGCCCCCTATTGACGTCAATGACGGTAAATGGCCCGCCTGGCATTATGCCCAGTACATG
ACCTTATGGGACTTTCCTACTTGGCAGTACATCTACGTATTAGTCATCGCTATTACCATGGTGATGCGGT
TTTGGCAGTACATCAATGGGCGTGGATAGCGGTTTGACTCACGGGGATTTCCAAGTCTCCACCCCATTGA
CGTCAATGGGAGTTTGTTTTGGCACCAAAATCAACGGGACTTTCCAAAATGTCGTAACAACTCCGCCCCA
TTGACGCAAATGGGCGGTAGGCGTGTACGGTGGGAGGTCTATATAAGCAGAGCTGGTTTAGTGAACCGTC
AGATCCGCTAGCGCTACCGGATGGGTGAGCCAGTGGATCCTGGACATGTGGTGAATGAGAAAGATTTTGA
GGAGTGTGAACAATTTTTCAGTCAACCCCTTAGGGAGCAAGTGGTCGCGGGGGTCAGGGCACTCGACGGC
CTCGGTCTCGCTGACTCTCTATGTCACAAAACAGAAAGACTCTGCCTGCTGATGGACCTGGTGGGCACGG
AGTGCTTTGCGAGGGTGTGCCGCCTAGACACCGGTGCGAAAGGAGGGCGGCCGCTCGAGGGAGGCGGTGG
ATGGAGCCACCCCCAGTTCGAGAAGGGCGGCGGCAGCGGCGGCGGCAGCGGCGGCGGCAGCTGGAGCCAC
CCCCAGTTCGAGAAGGGGCCCGTTTAAAATTCTCGACCTCGAGACAAATGGCAGTATTCATCCACAATTT
TAAAAGAAAAGGGGGGATTGGGGGGTACAGTGCAGGGGAAAGAATAGTAGACATAATAGCAACAGACATA
CAAACTAAAGAATTACAAAAACAAATTACAAAAATTCAAAATTTTCGGGTTTATTACAGGGACAGCAGAG
ATCCACTTTGGCCGCGGCTCGAGGGGGTTGGGGTTGCGCCTTTTCCAAGGCAGCCCTGGGTTTGCGCAGG
GACGCGGCTGCTCTGGGCGTGGTTCCGGGAAACGCAGCGGCGCCGACCCTGGGTCTCGCACATTCTTCAC
GTCCGTTCGCAGCGTCACCCGGATCTTCGCCGCTACCCTTGTGGGCCCCCCGGCGACGCTTCCTGCTCCG
CCCCTAAGTCGGGAAGGTTCCTTGCGGTTCGCGGCGTGCCGGACGTGACAAACGGAAGCCGCACGTCTCA
CTAGTACCCTCGCAGACGGACAGCGCCAGGGAGCAATGGCAGCGCGCCGACCGCGATGGGCTGTGGCCAA
TAGCGGCTGCTCAGCAGGGCGCGCCGAGAGCAGCGGCCGGGAAGGGGCGGTGCGGGAGGCGGGGTGTGGG
GCGGTAGTGTGGGCCCTGTTCCTGCCCGCGCGGTGTTCCGCATTCTGCAAGCCTCCGGAGCGCACGTCGG
CAGTCGGCTCCCTCGTTGACCGAATCACCGACCTCTCTCCCCAGGGGGATCCATGGCCAAGTTGACCAGT
GCCGTTCCGGTGCTCACCGCGCGCGACGTCGCCGGAGCGGTCGAGTTCTGGACCGACCGGCTCGGGTTCT
CCCGGGACTTCGTGGAGGACGACTTCGCCGGTGTGGTCCGGGACGACGTGACCCTGTTCATCAGCGCGGT
CCAGGACCAGGTGGTGCCGGACAACACCCTGGCCTGGGTGTGGGTGCGCGGCCTGGACGAGCTGTACGCC
GAGTGGTCGGAGGTCGTGTCCACGAACTTCCGGGACGCCTCCGGGCCGGCCATGACCGAGATCGGCGAGC
AGCCGTGGGGGCGGGAGTTCGCCCTGCGCGACCCGGCCGGCAACTGCGTGCACTTCGTGGCCGAGGAGCA
GGACTGAGGTACCTTTAAGACCAATGACTTACAAGGCAGCTGTAGATCTTAGCCACTTTTTAAAAGAAAA
GGGGGGACTGGAAGGGCTAATTCACTCCCAACGAAGACAAGATCTGCTTTTTGCTTGTACTGGGTCTCTC
TGGTTAGACCAGATCTGAGCCTGGGAGCTCTCTGGCTAACTAGGGAACCCACTGCTTAAGCCTCAATAAA
GCTTGCCTTGAGTGCTTCAAGTAGTGTGTGCCCGTCTGTTGTGTGACTCTGGTAACTAGAGATCCCTCAG
ACCCTTTTAGTCAGTGTGGAAAATCTCTAGCAGTAGTAGTTCATGTCATCTTATTATTCAGTATTTATAA
CTTGCAAAGAAATGAATATCAGAGAGTGAGAGGAACTTGTTTATTGCAGCTTATAATGGTTACAAATAAA
GCAATAGCATCACAAATTTCACAAATAAAGCATTTTTTTCACTGCATTCTAGTTGTGGTTTGTCCAAACT
CATCAATGTATCTTATCATGTCTGGCTCTAGCTATCCCGCCCCTAACTCCGCCCATCCCGCCCCTAACTC
CGCCCAGTTCCGCCCATTCTCCGCCCCATGGCTGACTAATTTTTTTTATTTATGCAGAGGCCGAGGCCGC
CTCGGCCTCTGAGCTATTCCAGAAGTAGTGAGGAGGCTTTTTTGGAGGCCTAGGGACGTACCCAATTCGC
CCTATAGTGAGTCGTATTACGCGCGCTCACTGGCCGTCGTTTTACAACGTCGTGACTGGGAAAACCCTGG
CGTTACCCAACTTAATCGCCTTGCAGCACATCCCCCTTTCGCCAGCTGGCGTAATAGCGAAGAGGCCCGC
ACCGATCGCCCTTCCCAACAGTTGCGCAGCCTGAATGGCGAATGGG
[124 nt withheld, positions 2707-2830]
C
[91 nt withheld, positions 2832-2922]
A
[49 nt withheld, positions 2924-2972]
CCTTTGACGTTGGAGTCCACGTTCTTT
[37 nt withheld, positions 3000-3036]
ACCCTATCTCGGTCTATTCTTTTGATTTATAAGGGATTTTGCCGATTTCGGCCTATTGGTTAAAAAATGA
GCTGATTTAACAAAAATTTAACGCGAATTTTAACAAAATATTAACGCTTACAATTTAGGTGGCACTTTTC
GGGGAAATGTGCGCGGAACCCCTATTTGTTTATTTTTCTAAATACATTCAAATATGTATCCGCTCATGAG
ACAATAACCCTGATAAATGCTTCAATAATATTGAAAAAGGAAGAGTATGAGTATTCAACATTTCCGTGTC
GCCCTTATTCCCTTTTTTGCGGCATTTTGCCTTCCTGTTTTTGCTCACCCAGAAACGCTGGTGAAAGTAA
AAGATGCTGAAGATCAGTTGGGTGCACGAGTGGGTTACATCGAACTGGATCTCAACAGCGGTAAGATCCT
TGAGAGTTTTCGCCCCGAAGAACGTTTTCCAATGATGAGCACTTTTAAAGTTCTGCTATGTGGCGCGGTA
TTATCCCGTATTGACGCCGGGCAAGAGCAACTCGGTCGCCGCATACACTATTCTCAGAATGACTTGGTTG
AGTACTCACCAGTCACAGAAAAGCATCTTACGGATGGCATGACAGTAAGAGAATTATGCAGTGCTGCCAT
AACCATGAGTGATAACACTGCGGCCAACTTACTTCTGACAACGATCGGAGGACCGAAGGAGCTAACCGCT
TTTTTGCACAACATGGGGGATCATGTAACTCGCCTTGATCGTTGGGAACCGGAGCTGAATGAAGCCATAC
CAAACGACGAGCGTGACACCACGATGCCTGTAGCAATGGCAACAACGTTGCGCAAACTATTAACTGGCGA
ACTACTTACTCTAGCTTCCCGGCAACAATTAATAGACTGGATGGAGGCGGATAAAGTTGCAGGACCACTT
CTGCGCTCGGCCCTTCCGGCTGGCTGGTTTATTGCTGATAAATCTGGAGCCGGTGAGCGTGGGTCTCGCG
GTATCATTGCAGCACTGGGGCCAGATGGTAAGCCCTCCCGTATCGTAGTTATCTACACGACGGGGAGTCA
GGCAACTATGGATGAACGAAATAGACAGATCGCTGAGATAGGTGCCTCACTGATTAAGCATTGGTAACTG
TCAGACCAAGTTTACTCATATATACTTTAGATTGATTTAAAACTTCATTTTTAATTTAAAAGGATCTAGG
TGAAGATCCTTTTTGATAATCTCATGACCAAAATCCCTTAACGTGAGTTTTCGTTCCACTGAGCGTCAGA
CCCCGTAGAAAAGATCAAAGGATCTTCTTGAGATCCTTTTTTTCTGCGCGTAATCTGCTGCTTGCAAACA
AAAAAACCACCGCTACCAGCGGTGGTTTGTTTGCCGGATCAAGAGCTACCAACTCTTTTTCCGAAGGTAA
CTGGCTTCAGCAGAGCGCAGATACCAAATACTGTTCTTCTAGTGTAGCCGTAGTTAGGCCACCACTTCAA
GAACTCTGTAGCACCGCCTACATACCTCGCTCTGCTAATCCTGTTACCAGTGGCTGCTGCCAGTGGCGAT
AAGTCGTGTCTTACCGGGTTGGACTCAAGACGATAGTTACCGGATAAGGCGCAGCGGTCGGGCTGAACGG
GGGGTTCGTGCACACAGCCCAGCTTGGAGCGAACGACCTACACCGAACTGAGATACCTACAGCGTGAGCT
ATGAGAAAGCGCCACGCTTCCCGAAGGGAGAAAGGCGGACAGGTATCCGGTAAGCGGCAGGGTCGGAACA
GGAGAGCGCACGAGGGAGCTTCCAGGGGGAAACGCCTGGTATCTTTATAGTCCTGTCGGGTTTCGCCACC
TCTGACTTGAGCGTCGATTTTTGTGATGCTCGTCAGGGGGGCGGAGCCTATGGAAAAACGCCAGCAACGC
GGCCTTTTTACGGTTCCTGGCCTTTTGCTGGCCTTTTGCTCACATGTTCTTTCCTGCGTTATCCCCTGAT
TCTGTGGATAACCGTATTACCGCCTTTGAGTGAGCTGATACCGCTCGCCGCAGCCGAACGACCGAGCGCA
GCGAGTCAGTGAGCGAGGAAGCGGAAGAGCGCCCAATACGCAAACCGCCTCTCCCCGCGCGTTGGCCGAT
TCATTAATGCAGCTGGCACGACAGGTTTCCCGACTGGAAAGCGGGCAGTGAGCGCAACGCAATTAATGTG
AGTTAGCTCACTCATTAGGCACCCCAGGCTTTACACTTTATGCTTCCGGCTCGTATGTTGTGTGGAATTG
TGAGCGGATAACAATTTCACACAGGAAACAGCTATGACCATGATTACGCCAAGCGCGCAATTAACCCTCA
CTAAAGGGAACAAAAGCTGGAGCTGCAAGCTTAATGTAGTCTTATGCAATACTCTTGTAGTCTTGCAACA
TGGTAACGATGAGTTAGCAACATGCCTTACAAGGAGAGAAAAAGCACCGTGCATGCCGATTGGTGGAAGT
AAGGTGGTACGATCGTGCCTTATTAGGAAGGCAACAGACGGGTCTGACATGGATTGGACGAACCACTGAA
TTGCCGCATTGCAGAGATATTGTATTTAAGTGCCTAGCTCGATACATAAACGGGTCTCTCTGGTTAGACC
AGATCTGAGCCTGGGAGCTCTCTGGCTAACTAGGGAACCCACTGCTTAAGCCTCAATAAAGCTTGCCTTG
AGTGCTTCAAGTAGTGTGTGCCCGTCTGTTGTGTGACTCTGGTAACTAGAGATCCCTCAGACCCTTTTAG
TCAGTGTGGAAAATCTCTAGCAGTGGCGCCCGAACAGGGACTTGAAAGCGAAAGGGAAACCAGAGGAGCT
CTCTCGACGCAGGACTCGGCTTGCTGAAGCGCGCACGGCAAGAGGCGAGGGGCGGCGACTGGTGAGTACG
CCAAAAATTTTGACTAGCGGAGGCTAGAAGGAGAGAGATGGGTGCGAGAGCGTCAGTATTAAGCGGGGGA
GAATTAGATCGCGATGGGAAAAAATTCGGTTAAGGCCAGGGGGAAAGAAAAAATATAAATTAAAACATAT
AGTATGGGCAAGCAGGGAGCTAGAACGATTCGCAGTTAATCCTGGCCTGTTAGAAACATCAGAAGGCTGT
AGACAAATACTGGGACAGCTACAACCATCCCTTCAGACAGGATCAGAAGAACTTAGATCATTATATAATA
CAGTAGCAACCCTCTATTGTGTGCATCAAAGGATAGAGATAAAAGACACCAAGGAAGCTTTAGACAAGAT
AGAGGAAGAGCAAAACAAAAGTAAGACCACCGCACAGCAAGCGGCCGCTGATCTTCAGACCTGGAGGAGG
AGATATGAGGGACAATTGGAGAAGTGAATTATATAAATATAAAGTAGTAAAAATTGAACCATTAGGAGTA
GCACCCACCAAGGCAAAGAGAAGAGTGGTGCAGAGAGAAAAAAGAGCAGTGGGAATAGGAGCTTTGTTCC
TTGGGTTCTTGGGAGCAGCAGGAAGCACTATGGGCGCAGCGTCAATGACGCTGACGGTACAGGCCAGACA
ATTATTGTCTGGTATAGTGCAGCAGCAGAACAATTTGCTGAGGGCTATTGAGGCGCAACAGCATCTGTTG
CAACTCACAGTCTGGGGCATCAAGCAGCTCCAGGCAAGAATCCTGGCTGTGGAAAGATACCTAAAGGATC
AACAGCTCCTGGGGATTTGGGGTTGCTCTGGAAAACTCATTTGCACCACTGCTGTGCCTTGGAATGCTAG
TTGGAGTAATAAATCTCTGGAACAGATTTGGAATCACACGACCTGGATGGAGTGGGACAGAGAAATTAAC
AATTACACAAGCTTAATACACTCCTTAATTGAAGAATCGCAAAACCAGCAAGAAAAGAATGAACAAGAAT
TATTGGAATTAGATAAATGGGCAAGTTTGTGGAATTGGTTTAACATAACAAATTGGCTGTGGTATATAAA
ATTATTCATAATGATAGTAGGAGGCTTGGTAGGTTTAAGAATAGTTTTTGCTGTACTTTCTATAGTGAAT
AGAGTTAGGCAGGGATATTCACCATTATCGTTTCAGACCCACCTCCCAACCCCGAGGGGACCCGACAGGC
CCGAAGGAATAGAAGAAGAAGGTGGAGAGAGAGACAGAGACAGATCCATTCGATTAGTGAACGGATCTCG
ACGGTATCGATCACGAGACTAGCCTCGAGCGGCCGCCCCCTTCACCGAGGGCCTATTTCCCATGATTCCT
TCATATTTGCATATACGATACAAGGCTGTTAGAGAGATAATTGGAATTAATTTGACTGTAAACACAAAGA
TATTAGTACAAAATACGTGACGTAGAAAGTAATAATTTCTTGGGTAGTTTGCAGTTTTAAAATTATGTTT
TAAAATGGACTATCA
